>Addgene plasmid #140693 | Sender_plasmid2 | addgene full sequence | sequence record 296010 | Addgene NGS Result
GCGCTCGAGCTTCCCAACCTTACCAGAGGGCGCCCCAGCTGGCAATTCCGACGTCTGTGTGGAATTGTGA
GCGGATAACAATTTCACACAGGGCCCTCGGACACCGAGGAGAATGTCAAGAGGCGAACACACAACGTCTT
GGAGCGCCAGAGGAGGAACGAGCTAAAACGGAGCTTTTTTGCCCTGCGTGACCAGATCCCGGAGTTGGAA
AACAATGAAAAGGCCCCCAAGGTAGTTATCCTTAAAAAAGCCACAGCATACATCCTGTCCGTCCAAGCAG
AGGAGCAAAAGCTCATTTCTGAAGAGGACTTGTTGCGGAAACGACGAGAACAGTTGAAACACAAACTTGA
ACAGCTACGGAACTCTTGTGCGTAAGGAAAAGTAAGGAAAACGATTCCTTCTAACAGAAATGTCCTGAGC
AATCACCTATGAACTGTCGATTGACATTGTGAGCGGATAACAAGATACTGAGCACAATTGTGAGCGGATA
ACAATTGCATGCCACTTAAAAAGGAGATCAACAATGAAAGCAATTTTCGTACTGAAACATCTTAATCATG
CTAAGGAGAAATACTAGTATGATCGAATTGCTCTCTGAATCGCTGGAAGGGCTTTCCGCCGCCATGATCG
CCGAGCTGGGACGCTACCGGCATCAGGTCTTCATCGAGAAGCTGGGCTGGGACGTGGTCTCCACCTCCAG
GGTCCGCGACCAGGAATTCGACCAGTTCGACCATCCGCAAACCCGCTACATCGTCGCCATGAGCCGCCAG
GGCATCTGCGGTTGCGCCCGCCTGCTGCCGACGACCGACGCCTACCTGCTCAAGGACGTCTTCGCCTACC
TGTGCAGCGAAACCCCGCCGAGCGATCCGTCGGTCTGGGAGCTTTCGCGCTACGCCGCCAGCGCGGCGGA
CGATCCGCAGCTGGCGATGAAGATATTCTGGTCCAGCCTGCAATGCGCCTGGTACCTGGGCGCCAGTTCG
GTGGTGGCGGTGACCACCACGGCCATGGAGCGCTATTTCGTTCGCAACGGCGTGATCCTCCAGCGCCTCG
GCCCGCCGCAGAAGGTCAAGGGCGAGACGCTGGTCGCGATCAGCTTCCCGGCCTACCAGGAGCGCGGCCT
GGAGATGCTGCTGCGCTACCACCCGGAATGGCTGCAGGGCGTACCGCTGTCGATGGCGGTGACCTCCGCA
GCGAACGACGAAAATTACGCCCTTGCAGCGTAATAAAAGCTTCCCCTACGTGCTGCTGAAGTTGCCCGCA
ACAGAGAGTGGAACCAACCGGTGATACCACGATACTATGACTGAGAGTCAACGCCATGAGCGGCCTCATT
TCTTATTCTGAGTTACAACAGTCCGCACCGCTGTCTCACACTGGCTCACCTTCGGGTGGGCCTTTCTGCG
TTTATATACTAGAGAGAGAATATAAAAAGCCAGATTATTAATCCGGCTTTTTTATTATTTCCTAGCTAGC
CGGGGAAATGTGCGCGGAACCCCTATTTGTTTATTTTTCTAAATACATTCAAATATGTATCCGCTCATGA
ATTAATTCTTAGAAAAACTCATCGAGCATCAAATGAAACTGCAATTTATTCATATCAGGATTATCAATAC
CATATTTTTGAAAAAGCCGTTTCTGTAATGAAGGAGAAAACTCACCGAGGCAGTTCCATAGGATGGCAAG
ATCCTGGTATCGGTCTGCGATTCCGACTCGTCCAACATCAATACAACCTATTAATTTCCCCTCGTCAAAA
ATAAGGTTATCAAGTGAGAAATCACCATGAGTGACGACTGAATCCGGTGAGAATGGCAAAAGTTTATGCA
TTTCTTTCCAGACTTGTTCAACAGGCCAGCCATTACGCTCGTCATCAAAATCACTCGCATCAACCAAACC
GTTATTCATTCGTGATTGCGCCTGAGCGAGACGAAATACGCGATCGCTGTTAAAAGGACAATTACAAACA
GGAATCGAATGCAACCGGCGCAGGAACACTGCCAGCGCATCAACAATATTTTCACCTGAATCAGGATATT
CTTCTAATACCTGGAATGCTGTTTTCCCGGGGATCGCAGTGGTGAGTAACCATGCATCATCAGGAGTACG
GATAAAATGCTTGATGGTCGGAAGAGGCATAAATTCCGTCAGCCAGTTTAGTCTGACCATCTCATCTGTA
ACATCATTGGCAACGCTACCTTTGCCATGTTTCAGAAACAACTCTGGCGCATCGGGCTTCCCATACAATC
GATAGATTGTCGCACCTGATTGCCCGACATTATCGCGAGCCCATTTATACCCATATAAATCAGCATCCAT
GCTGGAATTTAATCGCGGCCTAGAGCAAGACGTTTCCCGTTGAATATGGCTCATAACACCCCTTGTATTA
CTGTTTATGTAAGCAGACAGTTTTATTGTTCATGACCAAAATCCCTTAACGTGAGTTTTCGTTCCACTGA
GCGTCAGACCCCGTAGAAAAGATCAAAGGATCTTCTTGAGATCCTTTTTTTCTGCGCGTAATCTGCTGCT
TGCAAACAAAAAAACCACCGCTACCAGCGGTGGTTTGTTTGCCGGATCAAGAGCTACCAACTCTTTTTCC
GAAGGTAACTGGCTTCAGCAGAGCGCAGATACCAAATACTGTCCTTCTAGTGTAGCCGTAGTTAGGCCAC
CACTTCAAGAACTCTGTAGCACCGCCTACATACCTCGCTCTGCTAATCCTGTTACCAGTGGCTGCTGCCA
GTGGCGATAAGTCGTGTCTTACCGGGTTGGACTCAAGACGATAGTTACCGGATAAGGCGCAGCGGTCGGG
CTGAACGGGGGGTTCGTGCACACAGCCCAGCTTGGAGCGAACGACCTACACCGAACTGAGATACCTACAG
CGTGAGCTATGAGAAAGCGCCACGCTTCCCGAAGGGAGAAAGGCGGACAGGTATCCGGTAAGCGGCAGGG
TCGGAACAGGAGAGCGCACGAGGGAGCTTCCAGGGGGAAACGCCTGGTATCTTTATAGTCCTGTCGGGTT
TCGCCACCTCTGACTTGAGCGTCGATTTTTGTGATGCTCGTCAGGGGGGCGGAGCCTATGGAAAAACGCC
AGCAACGCGGCCTTTTTACGGTTCCTGGCCTTTTGCTGGCCTTTTGCTCACATGTTCTTTCCTGCGTTAT
CCCCTGATTCTGTGGATAACCGTATTACCGCCTTTGAGTGAGCTGATACCGCTCGCCGCAGCCGAACGAC
CGAGCGCAGCGAGTCAGTGAGCGAGGAAGCGGAAGAGCGCCTGATGCGGTATTTTCTCCTTACGCATCTG
TGCGGTATTTCACACCGCAATGGTGCACTCTCAGTACAATCTGCTCTGATGCCGCATAGTTAAGCCAGTA
TACACTCCGCTATCGCTACGTGACTGGGTCATGGCTGCGCCCCGACACCCGCCAACACCCGCTGACGCGC
CCTGACGGGCTTGTCTGCTCCCGGCATCCGCTTACAGACAAGCTGTGACCGTCTCCGGGAGCTGCATGTG
TCAGAGGTTTTCACCGTCATCACCGAAACGCGCGAGGCAGCTGCGGTAAAGCTCATCAGCGTGGTCGTGA
AGCGATTCACAGATGTCTGCCTGTTCATCCGCGTCCAGCTCGTTGAGTTTCTCCAGAAGCGTTAATGTCT
GGCTTCTGATAAAGCGGGCCATGTTAAGGGCGGTTTTTTCCTGTTTGGTCACTGATGCCTCCGTGTAAGG
GGGATTTCTGTTCATGGGGGTAATGATACCGATGAAACGAGAGAGGATGCTCACGATACGGGTTACTGAT
GATGAACATGCCCGGTTACTGGAACGTTGTGAGGGTAAACAACTGGCGGTATGGATGCGGCGGGACCAGA
GCTCAGT
Features (pLannotate 1.2.2; 13 found; start..end, strand, type, name):
     65..81      +  protein_bind   lac operator: The lac repressor binds to the lac operator to inhibit transcription in E. coli. This inhibition can be relieved by adding lactose or isopropyl-β-D-thiogalactopyranoside (IPTG). lac repressor encoded by lacI
     97..315     +  CDS            N-MYC2 (fragment): MYC2_MARMO - Protein inferred from homology: Swiss-Prot protein existence level 3. From Marmota monax (Woodchuck).
    283..312     +  CDS            Myc: Myc (human c-Myc proto-oncogene) epitope tag
    447..463     +  protein_bind   lac operator: The lac repressor binds to the lac operator to inhibit transcription in E. coli. This inhibition can be relieved by adding lactose or isopropyl-β-D-thiogalactopyranoside (IPTG). lac repressor encoded by lacI
    478..494     +  protein_bind   lac operator: The lac repressor binds to the lac operator to inhibit transcription in E. coli. This inhibition can be relieved by adding lactose or isopropyl-β-D-thiogalactopyranoside (IPTG). lac repressor encoded by lacI
    579..1181    +  CDS            rhlI: RHLI_PSEAE - Also known as vsmI. Protein inferred from homology: Swiss-Prot protein existence level 3. Required for the synthesis of BHL (N-butanoyl-L-homoserine lactone), and HHL (N-hexanoyl-L-homoserine lactone) autoinducer molecules which bind to RhlR and thus acts in elastase biosynthesis regulation. From Pseudomonas aeruginosa (strain ATCC 15692 / DSM 22644 / CIP 104116 / JCM 14847 / LMG 12228 / 1C / PRS 101 / PAO1).
   1373..1400    +  terminator     T7Te terminator: phage T7 early transcription terminator
   1483..1540    +  promoter       AmpR promoter (fragment): bla
   1549..2364    -  CDS            KanR: aminoglycoside phosphotransferase; aph(3')-Ia; confers resistance to kanamycin in bacteria or G418 (Geneticin®) in eukaryotes
   2486..3074    +  rep_origin     ori: high-copy-number ColE1/pMB1/pBR322/pUC origin of replication
   3260..3399    -  misc_feature   bom: basis of mobility region from pBR322
   3501..3692    -  CDS            rop: Rop protein, which maintains plasmids at low copy number; rop
   3733..3843    +  CDS            mbeC (fragment): MBEC_ECOLX - Experimental evidence at protein level: Swiss-Prot protein existence level 1. Required for efficient mobilization of ColE1 plasmid and is thus essential to promote the specific transfer of the plasmid during conjugation. Probably functions by inducing DNA bending, helping the MbeA relaxase to melt the DNA around the nic site and cleave the phosphodiester bond. Binds specifically double-stranded DNA (dsDNA) containing the ColE1 oriT but does not recognize the inverted repeat (IR). From Escherichia coli.
