[The description below was written by a language model from this plasmid's Addgene catalogue record and pLannotate feature annotations shown in this document.]
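Description:
Sender_plasmid2 is a bacterial expression plasmid of about 3.9 kb built on a pMB1-type backbone for use in E. coli. It replicates from a ColE1/pMB1 origin, and the backbone retains the rop gene, whose product lowers copy number, so the plasmid is catalogued as low copy. Adjacent pBR322-derived remnants are also annotated: the bom (basis of mobility) region and a fragment of mbeC. Selection is by kanamycin, conferred by an aph(3')-Ia aminoglycoside phosphotransferase gene on the reverse strand.

The payload is the 603 bp rhlI gene from Pseudomonas aeruginosa PAO1. It encodes the acyl-homoserine lactone synthase that produces the C4-HSL (N-butanoyl-homoserine lactone) quorum-sensing signal recognised by RhlR. Expression is driven by an engineered, IPTG-inducible lac promoter. The feature table shows two lac operators immediately upstream of the coding sequence and a third further upstream, so transcription is repressed by LacI until inducer is added. No lacI gene is annotated on the plasmid, so the repressor presumably comes from the host or another plasmid. According to the record, RhlI carries a C-terminal ssrA degradation tag (ASV variant), which targets the protein for proteolysis and shortens its lifetime, although the tag is not annotated separately. A T7Te terminator follows the cassette. The automated annotation also reports a Myc epitope and an N-MYC2 fragment between the operators; the catalogue entry does not mention or explain these.

The plasmid turns its host into an inducible "sender" strain that emits C4-HSL. It was deposited with work on the spatiotemporal dynamics of synthetic microbial consortia in microfluidic devices.
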