Addgene plasmid #140693: Sender_plasmid2
Purpose: Encodes inducible expression of RhlI (C4-HSL quorum sensing synthase)
Depositing lab: Matthew Bennett. Depositing organization: Rice University. Publication: Spatiotemporal Dynamics of Synthetic Microbial Consortia in Microfluidic Devices. Alnahhas RN, Winkle JJ, Hirning AJ, Karamched B, Ott W, Josic K, Bennett MR. ACS Synth Biol. 2019 Sep 20;8(9):2051-2058. doi: 10.1021/acssynbio.9b00146. Epub 2019 Aug 9. PubMed 31361464.
Backbone
  Vector backbone: pMB1
  Backbone size w/o insert (bp): 3257
  Total vector size (bp): 3860
  Modifications to backbone: ROP element reduces copy number
  Vector type: Bacterial Expression
Growth in bacteria
  Bacterial resistance: Kanamycin, 50 μg/mL
  Growth temperature: 37°C
  Growth strain: DH5alpha
  Copy number: Low Copy
Gene/Insert
  Gene/Insert name: RhlI
  Insert size (bp): 603
  Entrez Gene: rhlI (a.k.a. PA3476)
  Promoter: engineered lac promoter (IPTG inducible)
  Tag / fusion protein: ssrA degradation tag (ASV) (C terminal on backbone)
  Cloning method: Gibson Cloning
  Sequencing primers: 5′ tatggatgcggcgggac; 3′ gccagtgtgagacagcggtgcggac
Terms and licenses: Academic/Nonprofit Terms; Industry Terms: Not Available to Industry
How to cite: Sender_plasmid2 was a gift from Matthew Bennett (Addgene plasmid # 140693 ; http://n2t.net/addgene:140693 ; RRID:Addgene_140693)
